Addgene plasmid #156654: pD649-HAsp-ESAM-Fc(DAPA)-AviTag-6xHis
Purpose: Mammalian expression of cell-surface protein extracellular domain fused to Fc(DAPA)-Avi-6xHis. Protein is secreted from cells.
Depositing lab: Chris Garcia. Depositing organization: Stanford University. Publication: A Human IgSF Cell-Surface Interactome Reveals a Complex Network of Protein-Protein Interactions. Wojtowicz WM, Vielmetter J, Fernandes RA, Siepe DH, Eastman CL, Chisholm GB, Cox S, Klock H, Anderson PW, Rue SM, Miller JJ, Glaser SM, Bragstad ML, Vance J, Lam AW, Lesley SA, Zinn K, Garcia KC. Cell. 2020 Aug 20;182(4):1027-1043.e17. doi: 10.1016/j.cell.2020.07.025. PubMed 32822567.
Backbone
  Vector backbone: pD649
  Backbone size w/o insert (bp): 6106
  Vector type: Mammalian Expression
Growth in bacteria
  Bacterial resistance: Ampicillin, 100 μg/mL
  Growth temperature: 37°C
  Growth strain: DH5alpha
  Copy number: High Copy
Gene/Insert
  Gene/Insert name: ESAM
  Species: H. sapiens (human)
  Insert size (bp): 657
  Mutation: Fc region of human IgG contains D265A and P329A mutations (DAPA)
  Entrez Gene: ESAM (a.k.a. UNQ220/PRO246, W117m)
  Promoter: CMV/SP6
  Tag / fusion protein: Fc(DAPA)-AviTag-6xHis (C terminal on backbone)
  Cloning method: Restriction Enzyme; 5′ cloning site GCGGCCGC (not destroyed); 3′ cloning site GGCGCGCC (not destroyed)
  Sequencing primers: 5′ ATTTAGGTGACACTATAG; 3′ CACGTACCAGTTGAACTTCACC
Resource information
  A portion of this plasmid was derived from a plasmid made by: synthesis by ThermoFisher
Terms and licenses: Academic/Nonprofit Terms; Industry Terms: Not Available to Industry
Depositor comments: Some plasmids in this collection may have an IS4-like element ISVsa5 family transposase upstream of the CMV promoter.
How to cite: pD649-HAsp-ESAM-Fc(DAPA)-AviTag-6xHis was a gift from Chris Garcia (Addgene plasmid # 156654 ; http://n2t.net/addgene:156654 ; RRID:Addgene_156654)
