[The description below was written by a language model from this plasmid's Addgene catalogue record and pLannotate feature annotations shown in this document.]
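Description:
pD649-HAsp-ESAM-Fc(DAPA)-AviTag-6xHis is a mammalian expression plasmid built on the pD649 backbone for producing the extracellular domain of human ESAM (endothelial cell-selective adhesion molecule) as a secreted Fc fusion protein. In bacteria it is maintained as a high-copy plasmid through a ColE1/pUC-type origin and selected with ampicillin via the β-lactamase gene. The annotation also shows an SV40 early promoter/EM7 promoter cassette driving a puromycin N-acetyltransferase sequence followed by an SV40 polyadenylation signal, which could in principle allow puromycin selection in mammalian cells, although the record does not list a mammalian selection marker. Short fragments of KanR, lacZα, ble and f1 ori appear to be backbone remnants rather than functional elements.

The expression unit consists of the CMV enhancer and immediate-early promoter, a fragment of CMV intron A, and an SP6 promoter that also serves as a sequencing primer site. It then encodes an N-terminal secretion signal (named HAsp in the construct; the automated annotation matches part of it to an immunoglobulin heavy chain signal sequence), the roughly 660 bp ESAM ectodomain cloned between retained NotI and AscI sites, and a human IgG1 Fc region. The unit ends with a bGH polyadenylation signal. The Fc carries the D265A and P329A (DAPA) substitutions, which are generally used to reduce Fc effector interactions. It is followed by an AviTag for site-specific enzymatic biotinylation and a 6xHis tag for metal-affinity purification, neither of which is separately annotated in the feature table.

The plasmid belongs to a collection made for a human IgSF cell-surface protein interaction screen. The depositor notes that some members of the collection may carry an IS4-like transposase insertion upstream of the CMV promoter; none is annotated here.
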