Features (pLannotate 1.2.2; 21 found; start..end, strand, type, name):
    119..143     -  CDS            KanR (fragment): aminoglycoside phosphotransferase; aph(3')-Ia; confers resistance to kanamycin
    254..842     +  rep_origin     ori: high-copy-number ColE1/pMB1/pBR322/pUC origin of replication
   1067..1084    +  terminator     rrnB T2 terminator (fragment): transcription terminator T2 from the E. coli rrnB gene
   1109..1128    -  CDS            lacZα (fragment): LacZα fragment of β-galactosidase; lacZ fragment
   1584..1600    +  protein_bind   lac operator: The lac repressor binds to the lac operator to inhibit transcription in E. coli. This inhibition can be relieved by adding lactose or isopropyl-β-D-thiogalactopyranoside (IPTG). lac repressor encoded by lacI
   1843..2146    +  enhancer       CMV enhancer: human cytomegalovirus immediate early enhancer
   2147..2350    +  promoter       CMV promoter: human cytomegalovirus (CMV) immediate early promoter
   2486..2529    +  intron         CMV intron (fragment): modified intron A from human cytomegalovirus
   2581..2599    +  promoter       SP6 promoter: promoter for bacteriophage SP6 RNA polymerase
   2603..2640    +  CDS            IgH signal sequence (fragment): signal sequence from the mouse immunoglobulin heavy chain variable region
   2746..3405    +  CDS            ESAM (fragment): ESAM_HUMAN - Experimental evidence at protein level: Swiss-Prot protein existence level 1. Can mediate aggregation most likely through a homophilic molecular interaction. From Homo sapiens (Human).
   3421..4098    +  CDS            IGHG1 (fragment): IGHG1_HUMAN - Experimental evidence at protein level: Swiss-Prot protein existence level 1. Constant region of immunoglobulin heavy chains. Immunoglobulins, also known as antibodies, are membrane-bound or secreted glycoproteins produced by B lymphocytes. In the recognition phase of humoral immunity, the membrane-bound immunoglobulins serve as receptors which, upon binding of a specific antigen, trigger the clonal expansion and differentiation of B lymphocytes into immunoglobulins- secreting plasma cells. Secreted immunoglobulins mediate the effector phase of humoral immunity, which results in
   4313..4424    +  polyA_signal   bGH poly(A) signal: bovine growth hormone polyadenylation signal
   4425..4533    +  rep_origin     f1 ori (fragment): f1 bacteriophage origin of replication; arrow indicates direction of (+) strand synthesis
   4547..4876    +  promoter       SV40 promoter: SV40 enhancer and early promoter
   4924..4971    +  promoter       EM7 promoter: synthetic bacterial promoter&nbsp
   4990..5589    +  CDS            PuroR (fragment): puromycin N-acetyltransferase; pac from Streptomyces; confers resistance to puromycin
   5599..5724    +  CDS            ble (fragment): BLE_KLEPN - Experimental evidence at protein level: Swiss-Prot protein existence level 1. Binding protein with a strong affinity to the bleomycin family of antibiotics. Binds to CL990; an antimitotic-antibiotic compound. From Klebsiella pneumoniae.
   5719..5840    +  polyA_signal   SV40 poly(A) signal: SV40 polyadenylation signal
   5893..6753    -  CDS            AmpR: β-lactamase; bla; confers resistance to ampicillin, carbenicillin, and related antibiotics
   6756..89      -  promoter       AmpR promoter (fragment) (across the origin): bla
>Addgene plasmid #156654 | pD649-HAsp-ESAM-Fc(DAPA)-AviTag-6xHis | depositor full sequence | sequence record 302417 | Full Sequence
TTTCAATATTATTGAAGCATTTATCAGGGTTATTGTCTCATGAGCGGATACATATTTGAATGTATTTAGA
AAAATAAACAAATAGGGGTCAGTGTTACAACCAATTAACCAATTCTGAACATTATCGCGAGCCCATTTAT
ACCTGAATATGGCTCATAACACCCCTTGCTCATGACCAAAATCCCTTAACGTGAGTTACGCGCGCGTCGT
TCCACTGAGCGTCAGACCCCGTAGAAAAGATCAAAGGATCTTCTTGAGATCCTTTTTTTCTGCGCGTAAT
CTGCTGCTTGCAAACAAAAAAACCACCGCTACCAGCGGTGGTTTGTTTGCCGGATCAAGAGCTACCAACT
CTTTTTCCGAAGGTAACTGGCTTCAGCAGAGCGCAGATACCAAATACTGTTCTTCTAGTGTAGCCGTAGT
TAGCCCACCACTTCAAGAACTCTGTAGCACCGCCTACATACCTCGCTCTGCTAATCCTGTTACCAGTGGC
TGCTGCCAGTGGCGATAAGTCGTGTCTTACCGGGTTGGACTCAAGACGATAGTTACCGGATAAGGCGCAG
CGGTCGGGCTGAACGGGGGGTTCGTGCACACAGCCCAGCTTGGAGCGAACGACCTACACCGAACTGAGAT
ACCTACAGCGTGAGCTATGAGAAAGCGCCACGCTTCCCGAAGGGAGAAAGGCGGACAGGTATCCGGTAAG
CGGCAGGGTCGGAACAGGAGAGCGCACGAGGGAGCTTCCAGGGGGAAACGCCTGGTATCTTTATAGTCCT
GTCGGGTTTCGCCACCTCTGACTTGAGCGTCGATTTTTGTGATGCTCGTCAGGGGGGCGGAGCCTATGGA
AAAACGCCAGCAACGCGGCCTTTTTACGGTTCCTGGCCTTTTGCTGGCCTTTTGCTCACATGTTCTTTCC
TGCGTTATCCCCTGATTCTGTGGATAACCGTATTACCGCCTTTGAGTGAGCTGATACCGCTCGCCGCAGC
CGAACGACCGAGCGCAGCGAGTCAGTGAGCGAGGAAGCGGAAGGCGAGAGTAGGGAACTGCCAGGCATCA
AACTAAGCAGAAGGCCCCTGACGGATGGCCTTTTTGCGTTTCTACAAACTCTTTCTGTGTTGTAAAACGA
CGGCCAGTCTTAAGCTCGGGCCCCCTGGGCGGTTCTGATAACGAGTAATCGTTAATCCGCAAATAACGTA
AAAACCCGCTTCGGCGGGTTTTTTTATGGGGGGAGTTTAGGGAAAGAGCATTTGTCAGAATATTTAAGGG
CGCCTGTCACTTTGCTTGATATATGAGAATTATTTAACCTTATAAATGAGAAAAAAGCAACGCACTTTAA
ATAAGATACGTTGCTTTTTCGATTGATGAACACCTATAATTAAACTATTCATCTATTATTTATGATTTTT
TGTATATACAATATTTCTAGTTTGTTAAAGAGAATTAAGAAAATAAATCTCGAAAATAATAAAGGGAAAA
TCAGTTTTTGATATCAAAATTATACATGTCAACGATAATACAAAATATAATACAAACTATAAGATGTTAT
CAGTATTTATTATCATTTAGAATAAATTTTGTGTCGCCCTTAATTGTGAGCGGATAACAATTACGAGCTT
CATGCACAGTGGCGTTGACTCAATATTGGCCATTAGCCATATTATTCATTGGTTATATAGCATAAATCAA
TATTGGCTATTGGCCATTGCATACGTTGTATCTATATCATAATATGTACATTTATATTGGCTCATGTCCA
ATATGACCGCCATGTTGGCATTGATTATTGACTAGTTATTAATAGTAATCAATTACGGGGTCATTAGTTC
ATAGCCCATATATGGAGTTCCGCGTTACATAACTTACGGTAAATGGCCCGCCTGGCTGACCGCCCAACGA
CCCCCGCCCATTGACGTCAATAATGACGTATGTTCCCATAGTAACGCCAATAGGGACTTTCCATTGACGT
CAATGGGTGGAGTATTTACGGTAAACTGCCCACTTGGCAGTACATCAAGTGTATCATATGCCAAGTACGC
CCCCTATTGACGTCAATGACGGTAAATGGCCCGCCTGGCATTATGCCCAGTACATGACCTTATGGGACTT
TCCTACTTGGCAGTACATCTACGTATTAGTCATCGCTATTACCATGGTGATGCGGTTTTGGCAGTACATC
AATGGGCGTGGATAGCGGTTTGACTCACGGGGATTTCCAAGTCTCCACCCCATTGACGTCAATGGGAGTT
TGTTTTGGCACCAAAATCAACGGGACTTTCCAAAATGTCGTAACAACTCCGCCCCATTGACGCAAATGGG
CGGTAGGCGTGTACGGTGGGAGGTCTATATAAGCAGAGCTCGTTTAGTGAACCGTCAGATCGCCTGGAGA
CGCCATCCACGCTGTTTTGACCTCCATAGAAGACACCGGGACCGATCCAGCCTCCGCGGCCGGGAACGGT
GCATTGGAACGCGGATTCCCCGTGCCAAGAGTGACGTAAGTACCGCCTATAGAGTCTATAGGCCCACCCC
CTTGGCTTCGTTAGAACGCGGCTACAATTAATACATAACCTTATGTATCATACACATACGATTTAGGTGA
CACTATAGAATAACATCCACTTTGCCTTTCTCTCCACAGGTGTCCACTCCCAGGTCCAACTGCACCTCGG
TTCTATCGAAAACGCGCCTGCTAGCGCCACCATGAAGACCATCATTGCCCTGAGCTACATCTTCTGCCTG
GTGTTCGCTGCGGCCGCCCAACTGCAACTGCATCTGCCTGCTAATAGACTGCAGGCCGTGGAAGGCGGAG
AAGTTGTGCTGCCTGCCTGGTATACACTGCACGGCGAAGTGTCTAGCAGCCAGCCTTGGGAAGTGCCCTT
CGTGATGTGGTTCTTCAAGCAGAAAGAGAAAGAGGACCAGGTCCTGAGCTACATCAACGGCGTGACAACA
AGCAAGCCTGGCGTGTCCCTGGTGTACAGCATGCCCAGCAGAAACCTGAGCCTGAGACTGGAAGGCCTGC
AAGAGAAGGATAGCGGCCCTTACAGCTGCAGCGTGAACGTGCAGGATAAGCAGGGCAAGAGCAGAGGCCA
CAGCATCAAGACCCTGGAACTGAACGTGCTGGTGCCTCCTGCTCCTCCATCTTGTAGACTGCAAGGCGTG
CCACACGTGGGCGCCAATGTTACACTGAGCTGTCAGAGCCCTAGAAGCAAGCCCGCTGTGCAGTACCAGT
GGGATAGACAGCTGCCTAGCTTCCAGACCTTCTTCGCCCCTGCTCTGGATGTGATCAGAGGCAGCCTGTC
TCTGACCAACCTGTCTAGCTCTATGGCCGGCGTGTACGTGTGCAAGGCCCACAATGAAGTGGGCACAGCC
CAGTGCAACGTGACACTGGAAGTTTCTACAGGCCCTGGCGCTGCTGGCGCGCCGGGCGGCGACAAGACCC
ACACCTGCCCCCCCTGCCCAGCTCCAGAACTGCTGGGAGGGCCTTCCGTGTTCCTGTTCCCCCCCAAGCC
CAAGGACACCCTGATGATCAGCAGGACCCCCGAGGTGACCTGCGTGGTGGTGGCCGTGTCCCACGAGGAC
CCAGAGGTGAAGTTCAACTGGTACGTGGACGGCGTGGAGGTGCACAACGCCAAGACCAAGCCCAGAGAGG
AGCAGTACAACAGCACCTACAGGGTGGTGTCCGTGCTGACCGTGCTGCACCAGGACTGGCTGAACGGCAA
AGAATACAAGTGCAAAGTCTCCAACAAGGCCCTGGCTGCCCCAATCGAAAAGACAATCAGCAAGGCCAAG
GGCCAGCCACGGGAGCCCCAGGTGTACACCCTGCCCCCCAGCCGGGAGGAGATGACCAAGAACCAGGTGT
CCCTGACCTGTCTGGTGAAGGGCTTCTACCCCAGCGATATCGCCGTGGAGTGGGAGAGCAACGGCCAGCC
CGAGAACAACTACAAGACCACCCCCCCAGTGCTGGACAGCGACGGCAGCTTCTTCCTGTACAGCAAGCTG
ACCGTGGACAAGTCCAGGTGGCAGCAGGGCAACGTGTTCAGCTGCAGCGTGATGCACGAGGCCCTGCACA
ACCACTACACCCAGAAGTCCCTGAGCCTGAGCCCCGGCGGCAGCGGTCTTAATGATATTTTCGAGGCTCA
GAAGATTGAGTGGCATGAACACCACCACCATCACCACTAAGGCCGGCCTGTAGTCACTGGCACAACGCGT
TACCCGGTAAGCCAATCGGGTATACACGGTCGTCATACTGCAGACAGGGTTCTTCTACTTTGCAAGATAG
TCTTGAGTAGTAAAATAAATAGATAGAGAAAATCAGCCTCGACTGTGCCTTCTAGTTGCCAGCCATCTGT
TGTTTGCCCCTCCCCCGTGCCTTCCTTGACCCTGGAAGGTGCCACTCCCACTGTCCTTTCCTAATAAAAT
GAGGAAATTGCATCACAACACTCAACCCTATCTCGGTCTATTCTTTTGATTTATAAGGGATTTTGCCGAT
TTCGGCCTATTGGTTAAAAAATGAGCTGATTTAACAAAAATTTAACGCGAATTAATTCTGTGGAATGTGT
GTCAGTTAGGGTGTGGAAAGTCCCCAGGCTCCCCAGCAGGCAGAAGTATGCAAAGCATGCATCTCAATTA
GTCAGCAACCAGGTGTGGAAAGTCCCCAGGCTCCCCAGCAGGCAGAAGTATGCAAAGCATGCATCTCAAT
TAGTCAGCAACCATAGTCCCGCCCCTAACTCCGCCCATCCCGCCCCTAACTCCGCCCAGTTCCGCCCATT
CTCCGCCCCATGGCTGACTAATTTTTTTTATTTATGCAGAGGCCGAGGCCGCCTCTGCCTCTGAGCTATT
CCAGAAGTAGTGAGGAGGCTTTTTTGGAGGCCTAGGCTTTTGCAAAAAGCTCCCGGGAGCTTGTATATCC
ATTTTCGGATCTGATCAGCACGTGTTGACAATTAATCATCGGCATAGTATATCGGCATAGTATAATACGA
CAAGGTGAGGAACTAAACCATGACCGAGTACAAGCCCACGGTGCGCCTCGCCACCCGCGACGACGTCCCC
AGGGCCGTACGCACCCTCGCCGCCGCGTTCGCCGACTACCCCGCCACGCGCCACACCGTCGATCCGGACC
GCCACATCGAGCGGGTCACCGAGCTGCAAGAACTCTTCCTCACGCGCGTCGGGCTCGACATCGGCAAGGT
GTGGGTCGCGGACGACGGCGCCGCGGTGGCGGTCTGGACCACGCCGGAGAGCGTCGAAGCGGGGGCGGTG
TTCGCCGAGATCGGCCCGCGCATGGCCGAGTTGAGCGGTTCCCGGCTGGCCGCGCAGCAACAGATGGAAG
GCCTCCTGGCGCCGCACCGGCCCAAGGAGCCCGCGTGGTTCCTGGCCACCGTCGGCGTCTCGCCCGACCA
CCAGGGCAAGGGTCTGGGCAGCGCCGTCGTGCTCCCCGGAGTGGAGGCGGCCGAGCGCGCCGGGGTGCCC
GCCTTCCTGGAGACATCCGCGCCCCGCAACCTCCCCTTCTACGAGCGGCTCGGCTTCACCGTCACCGCCG
ACGTCGAGGTGCCCGAAGGACCGCGCACCTGGTGCATGACCCGCAAGCCCGGTGCCTGACACGTGCTACG
AGATTTCGATTCCACCGCCGCCTTCTATGAAAGGTTGGGCTTCGGAATCGTTTTCCGGGACGCCGGCTGG
ATGATCCTCCAGCGCGGGGATCTCATGCTGGAGTTCTTCGCCCACCCCAACTTGTTTATTGCAGCTTATA
ATGGTTACAAATAAAGCAATAGCATCACAAATTTCACAAATAAAGCATTTTTTTCACTGCATTCTAGTTG
TGGTTTGTCCAAACTCATCAATGTATCTTATCATGTCTGTATACCGTCGACCTCTAGCTAGAGCTTGGCG
TAATCATGGTCATTACCAATGCTTAATCAGTGAGGCACCTATCTCAGCGATCTGTCTATTTCGTTCATCC
ATAGTTGCCTGACTCCCCGTCGTGTAGATAACTACGATACGGGAGGGCTTACCATCTGGCCCCAGCGCTG
CGATGATACCGCGAGAACCACGCTCACCGGCTCCGGATTTATCAGCAATAAACCAGCCAGCCGGAAGGGC
CGAGCGCAGAAGTGGTCCTGCAACTTTATCCGCCTCCATCCAGTCTATTAATTGTTGCCGGGAAGCTAGA
GTAAGTAGTTCGCCAGTTAATAGTTTGCGCAACGTTGTTGCCATCGCTACAGGCATCGTGGTGTCACGCT
CGTCGTTTGGTATGGCTTCATTCAGCTCCGGTTCCCAACGATCAAGGCGAGTTACATGATCCCCCATGTT
GTGCAAAAAAGCGGTTAGCTCCTTCGGTCCTCCGATCGTTGTCAGAAGTAAGTTGGCCGCAGTGTTATCA
CTCATGGTTATGGCAGCACTGCATAATTCTCTTACTGTCATGCCATCCGTAAGATGCTTTTCTGTGACTG
GTGAGTACTCAACCAAGTCATTCTGAGAATAGTGTATGCGGCGACCGAGTTGCTCTTGCCCGGCGTCAAT
ACGGGATAATACCGCGCCACATAGCAGAACTTTAAAAGTGCTCATCATTGGAAAACGTTCTTCGGGGCGA
AAACTCTCAAGGATCTTACCGCTGTTGAGATCCAGTTCGATGTAACCCACTCGTGCACCCAACTGATCTT
CAGCATCTTTTACTTTCACCAGCGTTTCTGGGTGAGCAAAAACAGGAAGGCAAAATGCCGCAAAAAAGGG
AATAAGGGCGACACGGAAATGTTGAATACTCATATTCTTCCTT
