>Addgene plasmid #156654 | pD649-HAsp-ESAM-Fc(DAPA)-AviTag-6xHis | depositor partial sequence | sequence record 302418 | insert (extracellular domain)
CAACTGCAACTGCATCTGCCTGCTAATAGACTGCAGGCCGTGGAAGGCGGAGAAGTTGTGCTGCCTGCCT
GGTATACACTGCACGGCGAAGTGTCTAGCAGCCAGCCTTGGGAAGTGCCCTTCGTGATGTGGTTCTTCAA
GCAGAAAGAGAAAGAGGACCAGGTCCTGAGCTACATCAACGGCGTGACAACAAGCAAGCCTGGCGTGTCC
CTGGTGTACAGCATGCCCAGCAGAAACCTGAGCCTGAGACTGGAAGGCCTGCAAGAGAAGGATAGCGGCC
CTTACAGCTGCAGCGTGAACGTGCAGGATAAGCAGGGCAAGAGCAGAGGCCACAGCATCAAGACCCTGGA
ACTGAACGTGCTGGTGCCTCCTGCTCCTCCATCTTGTAGACTGCAAGGCGTGCCACACGTGGGCGCCAAT
GTTACACTGAGCTGTCAGAGCCCTAGAAGCAAGCCCGCTGTGCAGTACCAGTGGGATAGACAGCTGCCTA
GCTTCCAGACCTTCTTCGCCCCTGCTCTGGATGTGATCAGAGGCAGCCTGTCTCTGACCAACCTGTCTAG
CTCTATGGCCGGCGTGTACGTGTGCAAGGCCCACAATGAAGTGGGCACAGCCCAGTGCAACGTGACACTG
GAAGTTTCTACAGGCCCTGGCGCTGCT
